Addgene plasmid #154795: pGBW-m4258306
Purpose: Mammalian expression plasmid for SARS-CoV-2 E (envelope)
Depositing lab: Ginkgo Bioworks & Benjie Chen.
Backbone
  Vector backbone: pTwist_CMV_Puro_6 with AarI site removed
  Backbone size w/o insert (bp): 6080
  Vector type: Mammalian Expression
  Selectable markers: Puromycin
Growth in bacteria
  Bacterial resistance: Ampicillin, 100 μg/mL
  Growth temperature: 37°C
  Growth strain: DH5alpha
  Copy number: High Copy
Gene/Insert
  Gene/Insert name: SARS-CoV-2 E (envelope) (alt names: envelope protein; E protein)
  Species: Severe acute respiratory syndrome coronavirus 2
  Insert size (bp): 221
  Mutation: H. sapiens recode 1
  Entrez Gene: E (a.k.a. GU280_gp04)
  Promoter: CMV
  Tag / fusion protein: Cleavable TEV;V5 (C terminal on backbone)
  Cloning method: Unknown
Resource information
  A portion of this plasmid was derived from a plasmid made by: GinkgoBioworks
Depositor comments: NCBI reference sequence: YP_009724392.1
How to cite: pGBW-m4258306 was a gift from Ginkgo Bioworks & Benjie Chen (Addgene plasmid # 154795 ; http://n2t.net/addgene:154795 ; RRID:Addgene_154795)
