[The description below was written by a language model from this plasmid's Addgene catalogue record and pLannotate feature annotations shown in this document.]
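Description:
pGBW-m4258306 is a mammalian expression plasmid that produces the SARS-CoV-2 envelope (E) protein from a human-codon-recoded open reading frame ("H. sapiens recode 1"). It is built on a pTwist_CMV_Puro_6 backbone from which an AarI site was removed. In E. coli it is maintained as a high-copy plasmid through a ColE1/pUC-type origin and selected with ampicillin via a full-length β-lactamase gene. A short additional β-lactamase fragment is also annotated and appears to be a backbone remnant.

The E coding sequence of roughly 220 bp sits downstream of the human cytomegalovirus immediate-early enhancer and promoter and is followed by an SV40 polyadenylation signal. The catalogue entry states that the backbone supplies a C-terminal TEV-cleavable V5 tag. The feature table does not annotate these elements, although there is unannotated space between the end of the E ORF and the poly(A) signal where they would be expected. The V5 epitope would allow detection or immunoprecipitation of this small viroporin, and the TEV site would permit tag removal.

A separate cassette uses the human ubiquitin C promoter to drive puromycin N-acetyltransferase, terminated by a synthetic poly(A) signal, so transfected mammalian cells can be selected or enriched with puromycin. Bacterial T7 and rrnG terminators, extra synthetic poly(A) signals and 5′ and 3′ β-globin insulator elements flank the units, presumably to limit read-through and interference between them. The sequenced record (6,383 nt) is broadly consistent with the stated backbone plus insert. The plasmid is suited to studying E protein expression, localisation and host interactions in cultured mammalian cells.
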