Features (pLannotate 1.2.2; 20 found; start..end, strand, type, name):
      1..304     +  enhancer       CMV enhancer: human cytomegalovirus immediate early enhancer
    377..394     -  promoter       CMV promoter (fragment): human cytomegalovirus (CMV) immediate early promoter
    457..508     +  promoter       CMVd2 promoter: truncated human cytomegalovirus (CMV) immediate early promoter that yields moderately reduced expression relative to the full-length promoter
    583..807     +  CDS            E: VEMP_SARS2 - Experimental evidence at protein level: Swiss-Prot protein existence level 1. Plays a central role in virus morphogenesis and assembly. Acts as a viroporin and self-assembles in host membranes forming pentameric protein-lipid pores that allow ion transport. Also plays a role in the induction of apoptosis (By similarity). Regulates the localization of S protein at cis-Golgi, the place of virus budding (PubMed:33229438). May act by slowing down the cell secretory pathway (PubMed:33229438). May interfere with tight-junction stability by interacting with host MPP5. This would result i
    923..1044    -  polyA_signal   SV40 poly(A) signal: SV40 polyadenylation signal
   1067..1136    -  CDS            large T antigen (fragment): large T antigen from SV40 (simian virus 40)
   1159..1205    +  terminator     T7 terminator: transcription terminator for bacteriophage T7 RNA polymerase
   1235..1371    +  terminator     rrnG terminator: transcription terminator from the E. coli ribosomal RNA rrnG operon (Albrechtsen et al., 1991)
   1416..1487    +  misc_feature   3' β-globin insulator: insulator downstream of the human β-globin locus (Farrell et al., 2002)
   1713..2301    -  rep_origin     ori: high-copy-number ColE1/pMB1/pBR322/pUC origin of replication
   2473..2537    -  CDS            bla(M) (fragment): β-lactamase lacking the signal sequence; bla(M); allows cytosolic expression of β-lactamase
   2801..4010    +  promoter       UbC promoter: human ubiquitin C promoter
   4014..4611    +  CDS            PuroR (fragment): puromycin N-acetyltransferase; pac from Streptomyces; confers resistance to puromycin
   4640..4688    +  polyA_signal   poly(A) signal: synthetic polyadenylation signal
   4954..5814    +  CDS            AmpR: β-lactamase; bla; confers resistance to ampicillin, carbenicillin, and related antibiotics
   5827..5963    +  terminator     rrnG terminator: transcription terminator from the E. coli ribosomal RNA rrnG operon (Albrechtsen et al., 1991)
   6115..6186    +  misc_feature   5' β-globin insulator: insulator upstream of the human β-globin locus (Farrell et al., 2002)
   6191..6237    -  terminator     T7 terminator: transcription terminator for bacteriophage T7 RNA polymerase
   6255..6303    -  polyA_signal   poly(A) signal: synthetic polyadenylation signal
   6334..6383    +  enhancer       CMV enhancer (fragment): human cytomegalovirus immediate early enhancer
>Addgene plasmid #154795 | pGBW-m4258306 | addgene full sequence | sequence record 311546 | Addgene NGS Result
CGTTACATAACTTACGGTAAATGGCCCGCCTGGCTGACCGCCCAACGACCCCCGCCCATTGACGTCAATA
ATGACGTATGTTCCCATAGTAACGCCAATAGGGACTTTCCATTGACGTCAATGGGTGGAGTATTTACGGT
AAACTGCCCACTTGGCAGTACATCAAGTGTATCATATGCCAAGTACGCCCCCTATTGACGTCAATGACGG
TAAATGGCCCGCCTGGCATTATGCCCAGTACATGACCTTATGGGACTTTCCTACTTGGCAGTACATCTAC
GTATTAGTCATCGCTATTACCATGCTGATGCGGTTTTGGCAGTACATCAATGGGCGTGGATAGCGGTTTG
ACTCACGGGGATTTCCAAGTCTCCACCCCATTGACGTCAATGGGAGTTTGTTTTGGCACCAAAATCAACG
GGACTTTCCAAAATGTCGTAACAACTCCGCCCCATTGACGCAAATGGGCGGTAGGCGTGTACGGTGGGAG
GTCTATATAAGCAGAGCTGGTTTAGTGAACCGTCAGATCAGATCTTTGTCGATCCTACCATCCACTCGAC
ACACCCGCCAGCGGCCGCCACCATGTACAGCTTTGTATCTGAAGAGACAGGCACTCTCATCGTTAATTCA
GTGTTGCTGTTCCTGGCATTTGTGGTCTTCCTTTTAGTGACCCTAGCGATACTGACGGCCCTCCGGCTGT
GCGCTTATTGTTGTAACATTGTCAACGTTAGTCTCGTGAAGCCCTCGTTCTACGTTTATTCCCGCGTGAA
AAATCTAAACAGCTCCCGTGTGCCTGATCTTCTTGTCGAAAACCTTTACTTTCAGTCGGGGAAACCTATA
CCCAATCCACTTCTCGGCTTAGATTCTACCTAAGCTAGCTTGACTGACTGAGATACAGCGTACCTTCAGC
TCACAGACATGATAAGATACATTGATGAGTTTGGACAAACCACAACTAGAATGCAGTGAAAAAAATGCTT
TATTTGTGAAATTTGTGATGCTATTGCTTTATTTGTAACCATTATAAGCTGCAATAAACAAGTTAACAAC
AACAATTGCATTCATTTTATGTTTCAGGTTCAGGGGGAGGTGTGGGAGGTTTTTTAAAGCAAGTAAAACC
TCTACAAATGTGGTATTGGCCCATCTCTATCGGTATCGTAGCATAACCCCTTGGGGCCTCTAAACGGGTC
TTGAGGGGTTTTTTGTGCCCCTCGGGCCGGATTGCTATCTACCGGCATTGGCGCAGAAAAAAATGCCTGA
TGCGACGCTGCGCGTCTTATACTCCCACATATGCCAGATTCAGCAACGGATACGGCTTCCCCAACTTGCC
CACTTCCATACGTGTCCTCCTTACCAGAAATTTATCCTTAAGGTCGTCAGCTATCCTGCAGGCGATCTCT
CGATTTCGATCAAGACATTCCTTTAATGGTCTTTTCTGGACACCACTAGGGGTCAGAAGTAGTTCATCAA
ACTTTCTTCCCTCCCTAATCTCATTGGTTACCTTGGGCTATCGAAACTTAATTAACCAGTCAAGTCAGCT
ACTTGGCGAGATCGACTTGTCTGGGTTTCGACTACGCTCAGAATTGCGTCAGTCAAGTTCGATCTGGTCC
TTGCTATTGCACCCGTTCTCCGATTACGAGTTTCATTTAAATCATGTGAGCAAAAGGCCAGCAAAAGGCC
AGGAACCGTAAAAAGGCCGCGTTGCTGGCGTTTTTCCATAGGCTCCGCCCCCCTGACGAGCATCACAAAA
ATCGACGCTCAAGTCAGAGGTGGCGAAACCCGACAGGACTATAAAGATACCAGGCGTTTCCCCCTGGAAG
CTCCCTCGTGCGCTCTCCTGTTCCGACCCTGCCGCTTACCGGATACCTGTCCGCCTTTCTCCCTTCGGGA
AGCGTGGCGCTTTCTCATAGCTCACGCTGTAGGTATCTCAGTTCGGTGTAGGTCGTTCGCTCCAAGCTGG
GCTGTGTGCACGAACCCCCCGTTCAGCCCGACCGCTGCGCCTTATCCGGTAACTATCGTCTTGAGTCCAA
CCCGGTAAGACACGACTTATCGCCACTGGCAGCAGCCACTGGTAACAGGATTAGCAGAGCGAGGTATGTA
GGCGGTGCTACAGAGTTCTTGAAGTGGTGGCCTAACTACGGCTACACTAGAAGAACAGTATTTGGTATCT
GCGCTCTGCTGAAGCCAGTTACCTTCGGAAAAAGAGTTGGTAGCTCTTGATCCGGCAAACAAACCACCGC
TGGTAGCGGTGGTTTTTTTGTTTGCAAGCAGCAGATTACGCGCAGAAAAAAAGGATCTCAAGAAGATCCT
TTGATCTTTTCTACGGGGTCTGACGCTCAGTGGAACGAAAACTCACGTTAAGGGATTTTGGTCATGAGAT
TATCAAAAAGGATCTTCACCTAGATCCTTTTAAATTAAAAATGAAGTTTTAAATCAATCTAAAGTATATA
TGAGTAAACTTGGTCTGACAGTTACCAATGCTTAATCAGTGAGGCACCTATCTCAGCGATCTGTCTATTT
CGTTCATCCATAGTTGCATTTAAATTTCCGAACTCTCCAAGGCCCTCGTCGGAAAATCTTCAAACCTTTC
GTCCGATCCATCTTGCAGGCTACCTCTCGAACGAACTATCGCAAGTCTCTTGGCCGGCCTTGCGCCTTGG
CTATTGCTTGGCAGCGCCTATCGCCAGGTATTACTCCAATCCCGAATATCCGAGATCGGGATCACCCGAG
AGAAGTTCAACCTACATCCTCAATCCCGATCTATCCGAGATCCGAGGAATATCGAAATCGGGGCGCGCCT
GGCCTCCGCGCCGGGTTTTGGCGCCTCCCGCGGGCGCCCCCCTCGTCACGGCGAGCGCTGCCACGTCAGA
CGAAGGGCGCAGGAGCGTCCTGATCCTTCCGCCCGGACGCTCAGGACAGCGGCCCGCTGCTCATAAGACT
CGGCCTTAGAACCCCAGTATCAGCAGAAGGACATTTTAGGACGGGACTTGGGTGACTCTAGGGCACTGGT
TTTCTTTCCAGAGAGCGGAACAGGCGAGGAAAAGTAGTCCCTTCTCGGCGATTCTGCGGAGGGATCTCCG
TGGGGCGGTGAACGCCGATGATTATATAAGGACGCGCCGGGTGTGGCACAGCTAGTTCCGTCGCAGCCGG
GATTTGGGTCGCGGTTCTTGTTTGTGGATCGCTGTGATCGTCACTTGGTGAGTAGCGGGCTGCTGGGCTG
GCCGGGGCTTTCGTGGCCGCCGGGCCGCTCGGTGGGACGGAAGCGTGTGGAGAGACCGCCAAGGGCTGTA
GTCTGGGTCCGCGAGCAAGGTTGCCCTGAACTGGGGGTTGGGGGGAGCGCAGCAAAATGGCGGCTGTTCC
CGAGTCTTGAATGGAAGACGCTTGTGAGGCGGGCTGTGAGGTCGTTGAAACAAGGTGGGGGGCATGGTGG
GCGGCAAGAACCCAAGGTCTTGAGCCCTTCGCTAATGCGGGAAAGCTCTTATTCGGGTGAGATGGGCTGG
GCACCATCTGGGGACCCTGACGTGAAGTTTGTCACTGACTGGAGAACTCGGTTTGTCGTCTGTTGCGGGG
GCGGCAGTTATGGCGGTGCCGTTGGGCAGTGCACCCGTACCTTTGGGAGCGCGCGCCCTCGTCGTGTCGT
GACGTCACCCGTTCTGTTGGCTTATAATGCAGGGTGGGGCCACCAGCCGGTAGGTGTGCGGTAGGCTTTT
CTCCGTCGCAGGACGCAGGGTTCGGGCCTAGGGTAGGCTCTCCTGAATCGACAGGCGCCGGACCTCTGGT
GAGGGGAGGGATAAGTGAGGCGTCAGTTTCTTTGGTCGGTTTTATGTACCTATCTTCTTAAGTAGCTGAA
GCTCCGGTTTTGAACTATGCGCTCGGGGTTGGCGAGTGTGTTTTGTGAAGTTTTTTAGGCACCTTTTGAA
ATGTAATCATTTGGGTCAATATGTAATTTTCAGTGTTAGACTTGTAAATTGTCCGCTAAATTCTGGCCGT
TTTTGGCTTTTTTGTTAGACAACATGACCGAGTACAAGCCCACGGTGCGCCTCGCCACCCGCGACGACGT
CCCCAGGGCCGTACGCACCCTCGCCGCCGCGTTCGCCGACTACCCCGCCACGCGCCACACCGTCGATCCG
GACCGCCACATCGAGCGGGTCACCGAGCTGCAAGAACTCTTCCTCACGCGCGTCGGGCTCGACATCGGCA
AGGTGTGGGTCGCGGACGACGGCGCCGCGGTGGCGGTCTGGACCACGCCGGAGAGCGTCGAAGCGGGGGC
GGTGTTCGCCGAGATCGGCCCGCGCATGGCCGAGTTGAGCGGTTCCCGGCTGGCCGCGCAGCAACAGATG
GAGGGCCTCCTGGCGCCGCACCGGCCCAAGGAGCCCGCGTGGTTCCTGGCCACCGTCGGCGTCTCGCCCG
ACCACCAGGGCAAGGGTCTGGGCAGCGCCGTCGTGCTCCCCGGAGTGGAGGCCGCCGAGCGCGCCGGGGT
GCCCGCCTTCCTGGAGACCTCCGCGCCCCGCAACCTCCCCTTCTACGAGCGGCTCGGCTTCACCGTCACC
GCCGACGTCGAGGTGCCCGAAGGACCGCGCACCTGGTGCATGACCCGCAAGCCCGGTGCCTAGGCTAGTA
TGTAAGCCTAGTCTTAGATAATAAAATCGCTATCCATCGAAGATGGATGTGTGTTGGTTTTTTGTGTGTG
TAACGCTAGGCGCGCCTGGTGTACCGAGAACGATCCTCTCAGTGCGAGTCTCGACGATCCATATCGTTGC
TTGGCAGTCAGCCAGTCGGAATCCAGCTTGGGACCCAGGAAGTCCAATCGTCAGATATTGTACTCAAGCC
TGGTCACGGCAGCGTACCGATCTGTTTAAACCTAGATATTGATAGTCTGATCGGTCAACGTATAATCGAG
TCCTAGCTTTTGCAAACATCTATCAAGAGACAGGATCAGCAGGAGGCTTTCGCATGAGTATTCAACATTT
CCGTGTCGCCCTTATTCCCTTTTTTGCGGCATTTTGCCTTCCTGTTTTTGCTCACCCAGAAACGCTGGTG
AAAGTAAAAGATGCTGAAGATCAGTTGGGTGCGCGAGTGGGTTACATCGAACTGGATCTCAACAGCGGTA
AGATCCTTGAGAGTTTTCGCCCCGAAGAACGCTTTCCAATGATGAGCACTTTTAAAGTTCTGCTATGTGG
CGCGGTATTATCCCGTATTGACGCCGGGCAAGAGCAACTCGGTCGCCGCATACACTATTCTCAGAATGAC
TTGGTTGAGTATTCACCAGTCACAGAAAAGCATCTTACGGATGGCATGACAGTAAGAGAATTATGCAGTG
CTGCCATAACCATGAGTGATAACACTGCGGCCAACTTACTTCTGACAACGATTGGAGGACCGAAGGAGCT
AACCGCTTTTTTGCACAACATGGGGGATCATGTAACTCGCCTTGATCGTTGGGAACCGGAGCTGAATGAA
GCCATACCAAACGACGAGCGTGACACCACGATGCCTGTAGCAATGGCAACAACCTTGCGTAAACTATTAA
CTGGCGAACTACTTACTCTAGCTTCCCGGCAACAGTTGATAGACTGGATGGAGGCGGATAAAGTTGCAGG
ACCACTTCTGCGCTCGGCCCTTCCGGCTGGCTGGTTTATTGCTGATAAATCTGGAGCCGGTGAGCGTGGG
TCTCGCGGTATCATTGCAGCACTGGGGCCAGATGGTAAGCCCTCCCGTATCGTAGTTATCTACACGACGG
GGAGTCAGGCAACTATGGATGAACGAAATAGACAGATCGCTGAGATAGGTGCCTCACTGATTAAGCATTG
GTAACCGATTCTAGGTGCATTGGCGCAGAAAAAAATGCCTGATGCGACGCTGCGCGTCTTATACTCCCAC
ATATGCCAGATTCAGCAACGGATACGGCTTCCCCAACTTGCCCACTTCCATACGTGTCCTCCTTACCAGA
AATTTATCCTTAAGATCCCGAATCGTTTAAACTCGACTCTGGCTCTATCGAATCTCCGTCGTTTCGAGCT
TACGCGAACAGCCGTGGCGCTCATTTGCTCGTCGGGCATCGAATCTCGTCAGCTATCGTCAGCTTACCTT
TTTGGCAGCGATCGCGGCTCCCGACATCTTGGACCATTAGCTCCACAGGTATCTTCTTCCCTCTAGTGGT
CATAACAGCAGCTTCAGCTACCTCTCAATTCAAAAAACCCCTCAAGACCCGTTTAGAGGCCCCAAGGGGT
TATGCTATCAATCGTTGCGTTACACACACAAAAAACCAACACACATCCATCTTCGATGGATAGCGATTTT
ATTATCTAACTGCTGATCGAGTGTAGCCAGATCTAGTAATCAATTACGGGGTCATTAGTTCATAGCCCAT
ATATGGAGTTCCG
